Addgene plasmid #235156: pAAV-rev(CMV-TagBFP2)-EFS-mCherry-206-MRE
Purpose: Expresses the mCherry-based sensor for miR-206. TagBFP2 is expressed as a transduction reporter
Depositing lab: Giordano Lippi. Depositing organization: Scripps California (The Scripps Research Institute). Publication: MicroRNA mechanisms instructing Purkinje cell specification. Zolboot N, Xiao Y, Du JX, Ghanem MM, Choi SY, Junn MJ, Zampa F, Huang Z, MacRae IJ, Lippi G. Neuron. 2025 Apr 1:S0896-6273(25)00181-3. doi: 10.1016/j.neuron.2025.03.009. PubMed 40179877.
Backbone
  Vector backbone: pAAV
  Vector type: AAV
Growth in bacteria
  Bacterial resistance: Ampicillin, 100 μg/mL
  Growth temperature: 37°C
  Growth strain: NEB Stable
  Copy number: High Copy
Gene/Insert
  Gene/Insert name: mCherry with a miR-206 MRE from Tpm4
  Species: Synthetic
  Promoter: EFS
  Cloning method: Restriction Enzyme; 5′ cloning site AgeI (not destroyed); 3′ cloning site MluI (not destroyed)
Terms and licenses: Academic/Nonprofit Terms; Industry Terms: Not Available to Industry
Depositor comments: Please visit https://doi.org/10.1101/2023.09.28.560023 for bioRxiv preprint.
How to cite: pAAV-rev(CMV-TagBFP2)-EFS-mCherry-206-MRE was a gift from Giordano Lippi (Addgene plasmid # 235156 ; http://n2t.net/addgene:235156 ; RRID:Addgene_235156)
