[The description below was written by a language model from this plasmid's Addgene catalogue record and pLannotate feature annotations shown in this document.]
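Description:
pAAV-rev(CMV-TagBFP2)-EFS-mCherry-206-MRE is an AAV transfer plasmid of about 6 kb that carries a two-colour fluorescent sensor for miR-206 activity. It is maintained in bacteria through a high-copy ColE1/pUC-type origin with ampicillin selection (AmpR under its own bla promoter). The backbone also contains an f1 phage origin. Two AAV2 inverted terminal repeats flank the payload, so the region between them can be packaged into recombinant AAV particles for delivery to mammalian cells.

Between the ITRs are two independent expression units arranged back to back. On the forward strand, the compact EF-1α core (EFS) promoter drives mCherry, terminated by a bovine growth hormone poly(A) signal. According to the record, the mCherry transcript carries a miR-206 microRNA response element taken from Tpm4. The feature table does not annotate this element, but it presumably lies in the unannotated stretch between the mCherry coding sequence and the bGH poly(A). When miR-206 is present, binding to this site should repress the transcript and lower red fluorescence.

On the reverse strand, the CMV enhancer and promoter drive TagBFP2 (annotated as TagBFP), followed by an SV40 polyadenylation region. TagBFP2 lacks the response element and serves as a transduction reporter, presumably providing a reference against which the mCherry signal can be judged. A synthetic poly(A) signal and an α2-globin RNA polymerase II pause site sit between the two promoters and probably limit transcriptional interference between the units. Gateway attB-type sites remain at the cassette junctions, which may be remnants of assembly. The associated publication concerns microRNA mechanisms in Purkinje cell specification.
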