Features (pLannotate 1.2.2; 22 found; start..end, strand, type, name):
      1..141     -  repeat_region  AAV2 ITR: inverted terminal repeat of adeno-associated virus serotype 2 inverted
    148..168     +  protein_bind   attB4: mutant version of attB; core recombination site for the Gateway® BP reaction BP Clonase™
    190..274     +  CDS            large T antigen (fragment): large T antigen from SV40 (simian virus 40)
    297..431     +  polyA_signal   SV40 poly(A) signal: SV40 polyadenylation signal
    470..1168    -  CDS            TagBFP: TagBFP is a basic (constitutively fluorescent) blue fluorescent protein published in 2008, derived from Entacmaea quadricolor. It is reported to be a very rapidly-maturing monomer with very low acid sensitivity.
   1183..1203    +  protein_bind   attB2: mutant version of attB; core recombination site for the Gateway® BP reaction BP Clonase™
   1228..1431    -  promoter       CMV promoter: human cytomegalovirus (CMV) immediate early promoter
   1432..1735    -  enhancer       CMV enhancer: human cytomegalovirus immediate early enhancer
   1811..1902    -  misc_feature   pause site: RNA polymerase II transcriptional pause signal from the human α2 globin gene
   1916..1964    -  polyA_signal   poly(A) signal: synthetic polyadenylation signal
   1965..1985    +  protein_bind   attB4: mutant version of attB; core recombination site for the Gateway® BP reaction BP Clonase™
   1992..2203    +  promoter       EF-1α core promoter: core promoter for human elongation factor EF-1α
   2234..2941    +  CDS            mCherry: mCherry is a basic (constitutively fluorescent) red fluorescent protein published in 2004, derived from Discosoma sp.. It is reported to be a very rapidly-maturing monomer with low acid sensitivity.
   3092..3203    +  polyA_signal   bGH poly(A) signal: bovine growth hormone polyadenylation signal
   3307..3447    +  repeat_region  AAV2 ITR: inverted terminal repeat of adeno-associated virus serotype 2 inverted
   3452..3503    -  misc_feature   bom (fragment): basis of mobility region from pBR322
   3522..3977    +  rep_origin     f1 ori (sequence partly withheld): f1 bacteriophage origin of replication; arrow indicates direction of (+) strand synthesis
   3978..4027    -  misc_feature   bom (fragment): basis of mobility region from pBR322
   4129..4164    -  CDS            rop (fragment): Rop protein, which maintains plasmids at low copy number; rop
   4259..4363    +  promoter       AmpR promoter: bla
   4364..5224    +  CDS            AmpR: β-lactamase; bla; confers resistance to ampicillin, carbenicillin, and related antibiotics
   5395..5983    +  rep_origin     ori: high-copy-number ColE1/pMB1/pBR322/pUC origin of replication
>Addgene plasmid #235156 | pAAV-rev(CMV-TagBFP2)-EFS-mCherry-206-MRE | addgene full sequence | sequence record 469866 | Addgene NGS Result
CCTGCAGGCAGCTGCGCGCTCGCTCGCTCACTGAGGCCGCCCGGGCAAAGCCCGGGCGTCGGGCGACCTT
TGGTCGCCCGGCCTCAGTGAGCGAGCGAGCGCGCAGAGAGGGAGTGGCCAACTCCATCACTAGGGGTTCC
TTCTAGACAACTTTGTATAGAAAAGTTGCCCTTAATTAATCGAGAGATCTGATCATAATCAGCCATACCA
CATTTGTAGAGGTTTTACTTGCTTTAAAAAACCTCCCACACCTCCCCCTGAACCTGAAACATAAAATGAA
TGCAATTGTTGTTGTTAACTTGTTTATTGCAGCTTATAATGGTTACAAATAAGGCAATAGCATCACAAAT
TTCACAAATAAGGCATTTTTTTCACTGCATTCTAGTTTTGGTTTGTCCAAACTCATCAATGTATCTTATC
ATGTCTGGATCTCGCGGCCGCACTATGTATAATAAAGTTGGGTACCTCAATTAAGCTTGTGCCCCAGTTT
GCTAGGGAGGTCGCAGTATCTGGCCACTGCCACCTCGTGCTGCTCGACGTAGGTCTCGTTGTTGGCCTCC
TTGATTCTTTCCAGTCTGTAGTCCACATAGTAGACGCCAGGCATCTTGAGGTTCTTAGCGGGTTTCTTGG
ATCTATATGTGGTCTTGGCGTTTGCGATCAGATGGCTCCCGCCCACGAGCTTCAGGGCCATGTCGTTTCT
GCCTTCCAGGCCGCCGTCAGCGGGGTACAGCGTCTCGGTGAAGGCCTCCCAGCCGAGTGTTTTCTTCTGC
ATCACAGGGCCGTTGGATGTGAAGTTCACCCCTCTGATCTTGACGTTGTAGATGAGGCAGCCGTCCTGGA
GGCTGGTGTCCTGGGTAGCGGTCAGCACGCCCCCGTCTTCGTATGTGGTGACTCTCTCCCATGTGAAGCC
CTCAGGGAAGGACTGCTTGAAGAAGTCGGGGATGCCCTGGGTGTGGTTGATGAAGGTCTTGCTGCCGTAG
AGGAAGCTAGTAGCCAGGATGTCGAAGGCGAAGGGGAGAGGGCCGCCCTCGACCACCTTGATTCTCATGG
TCTGGGTGCCCTCGTAGGGCTTGCCTTCGCCCTCGGATGTGCACTTGAAGTGATGGTTGTCCACGGTGCC
CTCCATGTACAGCTTCATGTGCATGTTCTCCTTAATCAGCTCGCTCATGGTGGCGGCGCGCCCCACTTTG
TACAAGAAAGCTGGGTGATCTGACGGTTCACTAAACCAGCTCTGCTTATATAGACCTCCCACCGTACACG
CCTACCGCCCATTTGCGTCAATGGGGCGGAGTTGTTACGACATTTTGGAAAGTCCCGTTGATTTTGGTGC
CAAAACAAACTCCCATTGACGTCAATGGGGTGGAGACTTGGAAATCCCCGTGAGTCAAACCGCTATCCAC
GCCCATTGATGTACTGCCAAAACCGCATCACCATGGTAATAGCGATGACTAATACGTAGATGTACTGCCA
AGTAGGAAAGTCCCATAAGGTCATGTACTGGGCATAATGCCAGGCGGGCCATTTACCGTCATTGACGTCA
ATAGGGGGCGTACTTGGCATATGATACACTTGATGTACTGCCAAGTGGGCAGTTTACCGTAAATACTCCA
CCCATTGACGTCAATGGAAAGTCCCTATTGGCGTTACTATGGGAACATACGTCATTATTGACGTCAATGG
GCGGGGGTCGTTGGGCGGTCAGCCAGGCGGGCCATTTACCGTAAGTTATGTAACGCGGAACTCCATATAT
GGGCTATGAACTAATGACCCCGTAATTGATTACTATTAATAACTACTCGAGAGCCTGCTTAGAGAAATGT
TCTGGCACCTGCACTTGCACTGGGGACAGCCTATTTTGCTAGTTTGTTTTGTTTCGTTTTGTTTTGATGG
AGAGCGTATGTTAGTACTATCGATTCACACAAAAAACCAACACACAGATGTAATGAAAATAAAGATATTT
TATTCAACTTTGTATAGAAAAGTTGACTAGTGGGCAGAGCGCACATCGCCCACAGTCCCCGAGAAGTTGG
GGGGAGGGGTCGGCAATTGATCCGGTGCCTAGAGAAGGTGGCGCGGGGTAAACTGGGAAAGTGATGTCGT
GTACTGGCTCCGCCTTTTTCCCGAGGGTGGGGGAGAACCGTATATAAGTGCAGTAGTCGCCGTGAACGTT
CTTTTTCGCAACGGGTTTGCCGCCAGAACACAGGCGTACGGCCACCATGAGACCGGTGCCACCATGGTGA
GCAAGGGCGAGGAGGATAACATGGCCATCATCAAGGAGTTCATGCGCTTCAAGGTGCACATGGAGGGCTC
CGTGAACGGCCACGAGTTCGAGATCGAGGGCGAGGGCGAGGGCCGCCCCTACGAGGGCACCCAGACCGCC
AAGCTGAAGGTGACCAAGGGTGGCCCCCTGCCCTTCGCCTGGGACATCCTGTCCCCTCAGTTCATGTACG
GCTCCAAGGCCTACGTGAAGCACCCCGCCGACATCCCCGACTACTTGAAGCTGTCCTTCCCCGAGGGCTT
CAAGTGGGAGCGCGTGATGAACTTCGAGGACGGCGGCGTGGTGACCGTGACCCAGGACTCCTCCCTGCAG
GACGGCGAGTTCATCTACAAGGTGAAGCTGCGCGGCACCAACTTCCCCTCCGACGGCCCCGTAATGCAGA
AGAAGACCATGGGCTGGGAGGCCTCCTCCGAGCGGATGTACCCCGAGGACGGCGCCCTGAAGGGCGAGAT
CAAGCAGAGGCTGAAGCTGAAGGACGGCGGCCACTACGACGCTGAGGTCAAGACCACCTACAAGGCCAAG
AAGCCCGTGCAGCTGCCCGGCGCCTACAACGTCAACATCAAGTTGGACATCACCTCCCACAACGAGGACT
ACACCATCGTGGAACAGTACGAACGCGCCGAGGGCCGCCACTCCACCGGCGGCATGGACGAGCTGTACAA
GTAACAACTTGGATCCAGTGTGGAGGACTTAATCGGTCATTTGCTCACTATGGAATGTGGTCTCACACTG
AAACATTCCACATTTTTAATCTGTTCCCCTTTGAATACAGAATCCACGCGTGAATTCCTAGAGCTCGCTG
ATCAGCCTCGACTGTGCCTTCTAGTTGCCAGCCATCTGTTGTTTGCCCCTCCCCCGTGCCTTCCTTGACC
CTGGAAGGTGCCACTCCCACTGTCCTTTCCTAATAAAATGAGGAAATTGCATCGCATTGTCTGAGTAGGT
GTCATTCTATTCTGGGGGGTGGGGTGGGGCAGGACAGCAAGGGGGAGGATTGGGAAGAGAATAGCAGGCA
TGCTGGGGAGGGCCGCAGGAACCCCTAGTGATGGAGTTGGCCACTCCCTCTCTGCGCGCTCGCTCGCTCA
CTGAGGCCGGGCGACCAAAGGTCGCCCGACGCCCGGGCTTTGCCCGGGCGGCCTCAGTGAGCGAGCGAGC
GCGCAGCTGCCTGCAGGGGCGCCTGATGCGGTATTTTCTCCTTACGCATCTGTGCGGTATTTCACACCGC
ATA
[95 nt withheld, positions 3504-3598]
T
[46 nt withheld, positions 3600-3645]
C
[141 nt withheld, positions 3647-3787]
CCTTTGACGTTGGAGTCCACGTTCTTT
[37 nt withheld, positions 3815-3851]
ACTCTATCTCGGGCTATTCTTTTGATTTATAAGGGATTTTGCCGATTTCGGTCTATTGGTTAAAAAATGA
GCTGATTTAACAAAAATTTAACGCGAATTTTAACAAAATATTAACGTTTACAATTTTATGGTGCACTCTC
AGTACAATCTGCTCTGATGCCGCATAGTTAAGCCAGCCCCGACACCCGCCAACACCCGCTGACGCGCCCT
GACGGGCTTGTCTGCTCCCGGCATCCGCTTACAGACAAGCTGTGACCGTCTCCGGGAGCTGCATGTGTCA
GAGGTTTTCACCGTCATCACCGAAACGCGCGAGACGAAAGGGCCTCGTGATACGCCTATTTTTATAGGTT
AATGTCATGATAATAATGGTTTCTTAGACGTCAGGTGGCACTTTTCGGGGAAATGTGCGCGGAACCCCTA
TTTGTTTATTTTTCTAAATACATTCAAATATGTATCCGCTCATGAGACAATAACCCTGATAAATGCTTCA
ATAATATTGAAAAAGGAAGAGTATGAGTATTCAACATTTCCGTGTCGCCCTTATTCCCTTTTTTGCGGCA
TTTTGCCTTCCTGTTTTTGCTCACCCAGAAACGCTGGTGAAAGTAAAAGATGCTGAAGATCAGTTGGGTG
CACGAGTGGGTTACATCGAACTGGATCTCAACAGCGGTAAGATCCTTGAGAGTTTTCGCCCCGAAGAACG
TTTTCCAATGATGAGCACTTTTAAAGTTCTGCTATGTGGCGCGGTATTATCCCGTATTGACGCCGGGCAA
GAGCAACTCGGTCGCCGCATACACTATTCTCAGAATGACTTGGTTGAGTACTCACCAGTCACAGAAAAGC
ATCTTACGGATGGCATGACAGTAAGAGAATTATGCAGTGCTGCCATAACCATGAGTGATAACACTGCGGC
CAACTTACTTCTGACAACGATCGGAGGACCGAAGGAGCTAACCGCTTTTTTGCACAACATGGGGGATCAT
GTAACTCGCCTTGATCGTTGGGAACCGGAGCTGAATGAAGCCATACCAAACGACGAGCGTGACACCACGA
TGCCTGTAGCAATGGCAACAACGTTGCGCAAACTATTAACTGGCGAACTACTTACTCTAGCTTCCCGGCA
ACAATTAATAGACTGGATGGAGGCGGATAAAGTTGCAGGACCACTTCTGCGCTCGGCCCTTCCGGCTGGC
TGGTTTATTGCTGATAAATCTGGAGCCGGTGAGCGTGGAAGCCGCGGTATCATTGCAGCACTGGGGCCAG
ATGGTAAGCCCTCCCGTATCGTAGTTATCTACACGACGGGGAGTCAGGCAACTATGGATGAACGAAATAG
ACAGATCGCTGAGATAGGTGCCTCACTGATTAAGCATTGGTAACTGTCAGACCAAGTTTACTCATATATA
CTTTAGATTGATTTAAAACTTCATTTTTAATTTAAAAGGATCTAGGTGAAGATCCTTTTTGATAATCTCA
TGACCAAAATCCCTTAACGTGAGTTTTCGTTCCACTGAGCGTCAGACCCCGTAGAAAAGATCAAAGGATC
TTCTTGAGATCCTTTTTTTCTGCGCGTAATCTGCTGCTTGCAAACAAAAAAACCACCGCTACCAGCGGTG
GTTTGTTTGCCGGATCAAGAGCTACCAACTCTTTTTCCGAAGGTAACTGGCTTCAGCAGAGCGCAGATAC
CAAATACTGTTCTTCTAGTGTAGCCGTAGTTAGGCCACCACTTCAAGAACTCTGTAGCACCGCCTACATA
CCTCGCTCTGCTAATCCTGTTACCAGTGGCTGCTGCCAGTGGCGATAAGTCGTGTCTTACCGGGTTGGAC
TCAAGACGATAGTTACCGGATAAGGCGCAGCGGTCGGGCTGAACGGGGGGTTCGTGCACACAGCCCAGCT
TGGAGCGAACGACCTACACCGAACTGAGATACCTACAGCGTGAGCTATGAGAAAGCGCCACGCTTCCCGA
AGGGAGAAAGGCGGACAGGTATCCGGTAAGCGGCAGGGTCGGAACAGGAGAGCGCACGAGGGAGCTTCCA
GGGGGAAACGCCTGGTATCTTTATAGTCCTGTCGGGTTTCGCCACCTCTGACTTGAGCGTCGATTTTTGT
GATGCTCGTCAGGGGGGCGGAGCCTATGGAAAAACGCCAGCAACGCGGCCTTTTTACGGTTCCTGGCCTT
TTGCTGGCCTTTTGCTCACATGT
